Addgene plasmid #108980: pDM1080
Purpose: Knockout cassette Nourseothricin
Depositing lab: Rob Kay. Depositing organization: MRC Laboratory of Molecular Biology. Publication: Rapid and efficient genetic engineering of both wild type and axenic strains of Dictyostelium discoideum. Paschke P, Knecht DA, Silale A, Traynor D, Williams TD, Thomason PA, Insall RH, Chubb JR, Kay RR, Veltman DM. PLoS One. 2018 May 30;13(5):e0196809. doi: 10.1371/journal.pone.0196809. eCollection 2018. PubMed 29847546.
Backbone
  Vector backbone: pDM304
  Backbone size w/o insert (bp): 2071
  Vector type: Cre/Lox ; Dictyostelium discoideum knockout vector
  Selectable markers: Noureseothricin
Growth in bacteria
  Bacterial resistance: Ampicillin, 100 μg/mL
  Growth temperature: 30°C
  Growth strain: NEB Stable
  Copy number: Low Copy
Gene/Insert
  Gene/Insert name: Knockout cassette Nourseothricin
  Insert size (bp): 1289
  Promoter: coaA
  Cloning method: Restriction Enzyme; 5′ cloning site Unknown (unknown if destroyed); 3′ cloning site Unknown (unknown if destroyed)
Terms and licenses: Academic/Nonprofit Terms; Industry Terms: Not Available to Industry
Depositor comments: Due to difficulties in assembling repetitive elements within the plasmid, Addgene NGS may have some ambiguous bases and show minor differences compared to the depositor sequence. Please use the assembled depositor sequence if necessary.
How to cite: pDM1080 was a gift from Rob Kay (Addgene plasmid # 108980 ; http://n2t.net/addgene:108980 ; RRID:Addgene_108980)
