[The description below was written by a language model from this plasmid's Addgene catalogue record and pLannotate feature annotations shown in this document.]
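Description:
pDM1080 is a small (about 3.3 kb) Cre/lox knockout vector for the social amoeba Dictyostelium discoideum, built on the pDM304 backbone. In E. coli it is maintained through a ColE1/pUC-type origin and selected with ampicillin via the bla gene and its native promoter. The catalogue lists the plasmid as low copy even though the annotated origin is of the high-copy type. It has no annotated Dictyostelium replication element, consistent with a cassette intended to integrate into the genome rather than persist extrachromosomally.

The payload is a roughly 1.3 kb nourseothricin resistance cassette. Its coding sequence is annotated as sat-1, a streptothricin acetyltransferase that inactivates streptothricin-class antibiotics, including nourseothricin, by acetylation. According to the record, expression is driven by the coaA promoter, which the automated annotation does not detect. The very short "CEN4" and "URA3 promoter" fragments called upstream of the gene are around 20 bp each and are probably spurious matches, perhaps to AT-rich sequence, rather than functional yeast elements. No terminator is annotated.

The cassette is bracketed by two loxP sites in the same orientation, so Cre recombinase can excise the marker after a disruptant has been selected. This allows the same selection to be reused for successive knockouts. The record does not describe any gene-specific homology arms or the cloning sites, so users would presumably add targeting sequences on either side of the floxed cassette. The depositor and repository sequences give identical feature sets and differ by only a few bases, which the depositor attributes to difficulty assembling repetitive regions.
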