Features (pLannotate 1.2.2; 8 found; start..end, strand, type, name):
     51..84      +  protein_bind   loxP: Cre-mediated recombination occurs in the 8-bp core sequence (GCATACAT). Cre recombinase
    153..171     +  misc_feature   CEN4 (fragment): S. cerevisiae CEN4 centromere
    403..423     +  promoter       URA3 promoter (fragment): S. cerevisiae URA3
    488..1009    +  CDS            sat-1: STA_ECOLX - Protein inferred from homology: Swiss-Prot protein existence level 3. Involved in resistance to streptothricin, a broad-spectrum antibiotic produced by streptomycetes (PubMed:1850404). Detoxifies streptothricin via acetylation of the beta amino group of the first beta-lysyl moiety of streptothricin (By similarity). From Escherichia coli.
   1288..1321    +  protein_bind   loxP: Cre-mediated recombination occurs in the 8-bp core sequence (GCATACAT). Cre recombinase
   1407..1511    +  promoter       AmpR promoter: bla
   1512..2372    +  CDS            AmpR: β-lactamase; bla; confers resistance to ampicillin, carbenicillin, and related antibiotics
   2543..3131    +  rep_origin     ori: high-copy-number ColE1/pMB1/pBR322/pUC origin of replication
>Addgene plasmid #108980 | pDM1080 | depositor full sequence | sequence record 205360 | Full Sequence
GCCGGCCTTCAGTAGGCAGAGCTATCAAGCTTGATATCTTAATTAATTAAATAACTTCGTATAGCATACA
TTATACGAAGTTATAGTAGTGGATCCCAAAATTTTGTATTTTGTGATGTTAGTGTGTGTCATAATTGGAA
TATTGAAAAAAAAAAAATAAAAAATAAAAAAAAAAAAAAAAAGAATTAATTAATGATTAATCATATGACT
AACATTATATTTTCAATTTTTTTTTTTTTTTTTTTCCAACCACCCAAAAGTGATCCATTTTTTTTTTTTT
TTTAAATAAAATTTGGGTCACCCACAGTTGAATTATTTTTAATTTTTTTTTTTTTTTTTTTTTTTTTTAA
TTTTTTTTTTTTTTTTCAAAATTTTTTTTTCTTCATATAAAAATAAATTTTCCAATTCATTTTTTTTTTT
TTTATTCAACTGTATATTATTATAACTCTTTATTTGTATTTTAAACTAATTTCACAGCTAGCAAAAAATG
AAAATTTCAGTTATTCCAGAACAAGTTGCAGAAACATTAGATGCAGAAAATCATTTTATTGTTAGAGAAG
TTTTTGATGTTCATTTATCAGATCAAGGTTTTGAATTATCAACAAGATCAGTTTCACCATATAGAAAAGA
TTATATTTCAGATGATGATTCAGATGAAGATTCAGCATGTTATGGTGCATTTATTGATCAAGAATTAGTT
GGTAAAATTGAATTAAATTCAACATGGAATGATTTAGCATCAATTGAACATATTGTTGTTTCACATACAC
ATAGAGGTAAAGGTGTTGCACATTCATTAATTGAATTTGCAAAAAAATGGGCATTATCAAGACAATTATT
AGGTATTAGATTAGAAACACAAACAAATAATGTTCCAGCATGTAATTTATATGCAAAATGTGGTTTTACA
TTAGGTGGTATTGATTTATTTACATATAAAACAAGACCACAAGTTTCAAATGAAACAGCAATGTATTGGT
ATTGGTTTTCAGGTGCACAAGATGATGCATAAGCGGCCGCATCAATTTGATTTCTTCTTAATTCAATGCT
AAAAAAAAAAATATTATAAAAAAAAAAACACACACAACAAATAAATTAATAAATACCATTTATTAAAAAA
AAAAAAAAAAAAAAAAAACCTATTTTAACAATTATTTTATTATTTTTATTTTTAGTTTTGTTAAAAAAAA
AATTATTATCTTTATTTATAATTATAAAAAATTTATCCAATGATCATTTTTTAACTTTTTTATTATTTAG
TATATTAAATAAAATCTCGAGAGTAGTATAACTTCGTATAGCATACATTATACGAAGTTATGATATCAGA
TCTCTACTGGAGTATCCAAGCTGACTAGTTGATCCCGCTACAGGGCGCGTCAGGTGGCACTTTTCGGGGA
AATGTGCGCGGAACCCCTATTTGTTTATTTTTCTAAATACATTCAAATATGTATCCGCTCATGAGACAAT
AACCCTGATAAATGCTTCAATAATATTGAAAAAGGAAGAGTATGAGTATTCAACATTTCCGTGTCGCCCT
TATTCCCTTTTTTGCGGCATTTTGCCTTCCTGTTTTTGCTCACCCAGAAACGCTGGTGAAAGTAAAAGAT
GCTGAAGATCAGTTGGGTGCACGAGTGGGTTACATCGAACTGGATCTCAACAGCGGTAAGATCCTTGAGA
GTTTTCGCCCCGAAGAACGTTTTCCAATGATGAGCACTTTTAAAGTTCTGCTATGTGGCGCGGTATTATC
CCGTATTGACGCCGGGCAAGAGCAACTCGGTCGCCGCATACACTATTCTCAGAATGACTTGGTTGAGTAC
TCACCAGTCACAGAAAAGCATCTTACGGATGGCATGACAGTAAGAGAATTATGCAGTGCTGCCATAACCA
TGAGTGATAACACTGCGGCCAACTTACTTCTGACAACGATCGGAGGACCGAAGGAGCTAACCGCTTTTTT
GCACAACATGGGGGATCATGTAACTCGCCTTGATCGTTGGGAACCGGAGCTGAATGAAGCCATACCAAAC
GACGAGCGTGACACCACGATGCCTGTAGCAATGGCAACAACGTTGCGCAAACTATTAACTGGCGAACTAC
TTACTCTAGCTTCCCGGCAACAATTAATAGACTGGATGGAGGCGGATAAAGTTGCAGGACCACTTCTGCG
CTCGGCCCTTCCGGCTGGCTGGTTTATTGCTGATAAATCTGGAGCCGGTGAGCGTGGGTCTCGCGGTATC
ATTGCAGCACTGGGGCCAGATGGTAAGCCCTCCCGTATCGTAGTTATCTACACGACGGGGAGTCAGGCAA
CTATGGATGAACGAAATAGACAGATCGCTGAGATAGGTGCCTCACTGATTAAGCATTGGTAACTGTCAGA
CCAAGTTTACTCATATATACTTTAGATTGATTTAAAACTTCATTTTTAATTTAAAAGGATCTAGGTGAAG
ATCCTTTTTGATAATCTCATGACCAAAATCCCTTAACGTGAGTTTTCGTTCCACTGAGCGTCAGACCCCG
TAGAAAAGATCAAAGGATCTTCTTGAGATCCTTTTTTTCTGCGCGTAATCTGCTGCTTGCAAACAAAAAA
ACCACCGCTACCAGCGGTGGTTTGTTTGCCGGATCAAGAGCTACCAACTCTTTTTCCGAAGGTAACTGGC
TTCAGCAGAGCGCAGATACCAAATACTGTCCTTCTAGTGTAGCCGTAGTTAGGCCACCACTTCAAGAACT
CTGTAGCACCGCCTACATACCTCGCTCTGCTAATCCTGTTACCAGTGGCTGCTGCCAGTGGCGATAAGTC
GTGTCTTACCGGGTTGGACTCAAGACGATAGTTACCGGATAAGGCGCAGCGGTCGGGCTGAACGGGGGGT
TCGTGCACACAGCCCAGCTTGGAGCGAACGACCTACACCGAACTGAGATACCTACAGCGTGAGCTATGAG
AAAGCGCCACGCTTCCCGAAGGGAGAAAGGCGGACAGGTATCCGGTAAGCGGCAGGGTCGGAACAGGAGA
GCGCACGAGGGAGCTTCCAGGGGGAAACGCCTGGTATCTTTATAGTCCTGTCGGGTTTCGCCACCTCTGA
CTTGAGCGTCGATTTTTGTGATGCTCGTCAGGGGGGCGGAGCCTATGGAAAAACGCCAGCAACGCGGCCT
TTTTACGGTTCCTGGCCTTTTGCTGGCCTTTTGCTCACATGTTCTTTCCTGCGTTATCCCCTGATTCTGT
GGATAACCGTATTACCGCCTTTGAGTGAGCTGATACCGCTCGCCGCAGCCGAACGACCGAGCGCAGCGAG
TCAGTGAGCGAGGAAGCGGAAGAGCGCCCAATACGCAAACCGCCTCT
