Features (pLannotate 1.2.2; 8 found; start..end, strand, type, name):
     51..84      +  protein_bind   loxP: Cre-mediated recombination occurs in the 8-bp core sequence (GCATACAT). Cre recombinase
    152..170     +  misc_feature   CEN4 (fragment): S. cerevisiae CEN4 centromere
    402..422     +  promoter       URA3 promoter (fragment): S. cerevisiae URA3
    487..1008    +  CDS            sat-1: STA_ECOLX - Protein inferred from homology: Swiss-Prot protein existence level 3. Involved in resistance to streptothricin, a broad-spectrum antibiotic produced by streptomycetes (PubMed:1850404). Detoxifies streptothricin via acetylation of the beta amino group of the first beta-lysyl moiety of streptothricin (By similarity). From Escherichia coli.
   1285..1318    +  protein_bind   loxP: Cre-mediated recombination occurs in the 8-bp core sequence (GCATACAT). Cre recombinase
   1404..1508    +  promoter       AmpR promoter: bla
   1509..2369    +  CDS            AmpR: β-lactamase; bla; confers resistance to ampicillin, carbenicillin, and related antibiotics
   2540..3128    +  rep_origin     ori: high-copy-number ColE1/pMB1/pBR322/pUC origin of replication
>Addgene plasmid #108980 | pDM1080 | addgene full sequence | sequence record 216058 | Addgene NGS Result
GCCGGCCTTCAGTAGGCAGAGCTATCAAGCTTGATATCTTAATTAATTAAATAACTTCGTATAGCATACA
TTATACGAAGTTATAGTAGTGGATCCCAAAATTTTGTATTTTGTGATGTTAGTGTGTGTCATAATTGGAA
TATTGAAAAAAAAAAATAAAAAATAAAAAAAAAAAAAAAAAGAATTAATTAATGATTAATCATATGACTA
ACATTATATTTTCAATTTTTTTTTTTTTTTTTTTCCAACCACCCAAAAGTGATCCATTTTTTTTTTTTTT
TTAAATAAAATTTGGGTCACCCACAGTTGAATTWTTTTTAATTTTTTTTTTTTTTTTTTTTTTTTTTWWT
TTTTTTTTTTTTTTTYAAAATTTTTTTTTTTTYATATAAAAATAAATTTTCCAATTCATTTTTTTTTTTT
TTATTCAACTGTATATTATTATAACTCTTTATTTGTATTTTAAACTAATTTCACAGCTAGCAAAAAATGA
AAATTTCAGTTATTCCAGAACAAGTTGCAGAAACATTAGATGCAGAAAATCATTTTATTGTTAGAGAAGT
TTTTGATGTTCATTTATCAGATCAAGGTTTTGAATTATCAACAAGATCAGTTTCACCATATAGAAAAGAT
TATATTTCAGATGATGATTCAGATGAAGATTCAGCATGTTATGGTGCATTTATTGATCAAGAATTAGTTG
GTAAAATTGAATTAAATTCAACATGGAATGATTTAGCATCAATTGAACATATTGTTGTTTCACATACACA
TAGAGGTAAAGGTGTTGCACATTCATTAATTGAATTTGCAAAAAAATGGGCATTATCAAGACAATTATTA
GGTATTAGATTAGAAACACAAACAAATAATGTTCCAGCATGTAATTTATATGCAAAATGTGGTTTTACAT
TAGGTGGTATTGATTTATTTACATATAAAACAAGACCACAAGTTTCAAATGAAACAGCAATGTATTGGTA
TTGGTTTTCAGGTGCACAAGATGATGCATAAGCGGCCGCATCAATTTGATTTCTTCTTAATTCAATGCTA
AAAAAAAAAATATTATAAAAAAAAAACACACACAACAAATAAATTAATAAATACCATTTATTAAAAAAAA
AAAAAAAAAAAAAAACCTATTTTAACAATTATTTTATTATTTTTATTTTTAGTTTTGTTAAAAAAAAAAT
TATTATCTTTATTTATAATTATAAAAAATTTATCCAATGATCATTTTTTAACTTTTTTATTATTTAGTAT
ATTAAATAAAATCTCGAGAGTAGTATAACTTCGTATAGCATACATTATACGAAGTTATGATATCAGATCT
CTACTGGAGTATCCAAGCTGACTAGTTGATCCCGCTACAGGGCGCGTCAGGTGGCACTTTTCGGGGAAAT
GTGCGCGGAACCCCTATTTGTTTATTTTTCTAAATACATTCAAATATGTATCCGCTCATGAGACAATAAC
CCTGATAAATGCTTCAATAATATTGAAAAAGGAAGAGTATGAGTATTCAACATTTCCGTGTCGCCCTTAT
TCCCTTTTTTGCGGCATTTTGCCTTCCTGTTTTTGCTCACCCAGAAACGCTGGTGAAAGTAAAAGATGCT
GAAGATCAGTTGGGTGCACGAGTGGGTTACATCGAACTGGATCTCAACAGCGGTAAGATCCTTGAGAGTT
TTCGCCCCGAAGAACGTTTTCCAATGATGAGCACTTTTAAAGTTCTGCTATGTGGCGCGGTATTATCCCG
TATTGACGCCGGGCAAGAGCAACTCGGTCGCCGCATACACTATTCTCAGAATGACTTGGTTGAGTACTCA
CCAGTCACAGAAAAGCATCTTACGGATGGCATGACAGTAAGAGAATTATGCAGTGCTGCCATAACCATGA
GTGATAACACTGCGGCCAACTTACTTCTGACAACGATCGGAGGACCGAAGGAGCTAACCGCTTTTTTGCA
CAACATGGGGGATCATGTAACTCGCCTTGATCGTTGGGAACCGGAGCTGAATGAAGCCATACCAAACGAC
GAGCGTGACACCACGATGCCTGTAGCAATGGCAACAACGTTGCGCAAACTATTAACTGGCGAACTACTTA
CTCTAGCTTCCCGGCAACAATTAATAGACTGGATGGAGGCGGATAAAGTTGCAGGACCACTTCTGCGCTC
GGCCCTTCCGGCTGGCTGGTTTATTGCTGATAAATCTGGAGCCGGTGAGCGTGGGTCTCGCGGTATCATT
GCAGCACTGGGGCCAGATGGTAAGCCCTCCCGTATCGTAGTTATCTACACGACGGGGAGTCAGGCAACTA
TGGATGAACGAAATAGACAGATCGCTGAGATAGGTGCCTCACTGATTAAGCATTGGTAACTGTCAGACCA
AGTTTACTCATATATACTTTAGATTGATTTAAAACTTCATTTTTAATTTAAAAGGATCTAGGTGAAGATC
CTTTTTGATAATCTCATGACCAAAATCCCTTAACGTGAGTTTTCGTTCCACTGAGCGTCAGACCCCGTAG
AAAAGATCAAAGGATCTTCTTGAGATCCTTTTTTTCTGCGCGTAATCTGCTGCTTGCAAACAAAAAAACC
ACCGCTACCAGCGGTGGTTTGTTTGCCGGATCAAGAGCTACCAACTCTTTTTCCGAAGGTAACTGGCTTC
AGCAGAGCGCAGATACCAAATACTGTTCTTCTAGTGTAGCCGTAGTTAGGCCACCACTTCAAGAACTCTG
TAGCACCGCCTACATACCTCGCTCTGCTAATCCTGTTACCAGTGGCTGCTGCCAGTGGCGATAAGTCGTG
TCTTACCGGGTTGGACTCAAGACGATAGTTACCGGATAAGGCGCAGCGGTCGGGCTGAACGGGGGGTTCG
TGCACACAGCCCAGCTTGGAGCGAACGACCTACACCGAACTGAGATACCTACAGCGTGAGCTATGAGAAA
GCGCCACGCTTCCCGAAGGGAGAAAGGCGGACAGGTATCCGGTAAGCGGCAGGGTCGGAACAGGAGAGCG
CACGAGGGAGCTTCCAGGGGGAAACGCCTGGTATCTTTATAGTCCTGTCGGGTTTCGCCACCTCTGACTT
GAGCGTCGATTTTTGTGATGCTCGTCAGGGGGGCGGAGCCTATGGAAAAACGCCAGCAACGCGGCCTTTT
TACGGTTCCTGGCCTTTTGCTGGCCTTTTGCTCACATGTTCTTTCCTGCGTTATCCCCTGATTCTGTGGA
TAACCGTATTACCGCCTTTGAGTGAGCTGATACCGCTCGCCGCAGCCGAACGACCGAGCGCAGCGAGTCA
GTGAGCGAGGAAGCGGAAGAGCGCCCAATACGCAAACCGCCTCT
